Addgene plasmid #27409: UB13p::dsSPL10 v01 (SPL10-RNAi)
Depositing lab: David Bartel. Depositing organization: Whitehead Institute for Biomedical Research. Publication: MicroRNAs prevent precocious gene expression and enable pattern formation during plant embryogenesis. Nodine MD, Bartel DP. Genes Dev. 2010 Dec 1. 24(23):2678-92. 10.1101/gad.1986710 PubMed 21123653.
Backbone
  Vector backbone: UBI3pTpFSPGW-HYGv02
  Selectable markers: Hygromycin
Growth in bacteria
  Bacterial resistance: Kanamycin, 50 μg/mL
  Growth temperature: 37°C
  Growth strain: Mach1
  Growth instructions: MACH-1 strain of E. coli (from Invitrogen)
  Copy number: Unknown
Gene/Insert
  Gene/Insert name: SPL10 inverted (alt name: SPL10)
  Species: A. thaliana (mustard weed)
  Entrez Gene: AT1G27370 (a.k.a. F17L21.15, F17L21_15)
  Cloning method: Restriction Enzyme
  Sequencing primers: 5′ n/a; 3′ M13 forward 20
Terms and licenses: Academic/Nonprofit Terms; Industry Terms: Not Available to Industry
Depositor comments: SPL10-RNAi constructs were generated by amplifying 0.6kb of the SPL10 CDS from cDNA prepared from inflorescence tissue total RNA isolated using TRIzol reagent (Invitrogen) and reverse-transcribed with oligo(dT) primers using SuperScript III Reverse Transcriptase (Invitrogen). The resulting amplicons were then cloned into pCR8/GW-TOPO (Invitrogen) and then recombined with UBI3p::pFSPGW-HYGv02 to create an inverted repeat of the SPL10 cDNA fragment under the control of the UBI3 promoter. For details regarding the UBI3p::pFSPGW-HYGv02 vector, please see the article.
How to cite: UB13p::dsSPL10 v01 (SPL10-RNAi) was a gift from David Bartel (Addgene plasmid # 27409 ; http://n2t.net/addgene:27409 ; RRID:Addgene_27409)
