[The description below was written by a language model from this plasmid's Addgene catalogue record and pLannotate feature annotations shown in this document.]
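Description:
UB13p::dsSPL10 v01 (SPL10-RNAi) is a 13.7 kb plant binary T-DNA vector designed to silence the Arabidopsis thaliana transcription factor gene SPL10 (AT1G27370) by hairpin RNA interference. It is built on the UBI3p::pFSPGW-HYGv02 Gateway destination backbone. The backbone carries a ColE1/pBR322-type origin with the bom mobilisation region for propagation in E. coli. It also carries the pVS1 oriV, RepA and StaA functions, which support replication and stable maintenance in Agrobacterium. Bacterial selection is by kanamycin (aphA-3). Nopaline-type left and right border repeats delimit the region transferred to the plant genome.

Within the T-DNA, a roughly 0.65 kb fragment of the SPL10 coding sequence, amplified from inflorescence cDNA, is present twice in opposite orientations. Each copy is flanked by attB1/attB2 Gateway recombination scars, and the two copies are separated by the Petunia chalcone synthase A (chsA) intron. Transcription therefore yields a self-complementary RNA. Once the intron is spliced out, this RNA folds into a double-stranded hairpin that triggers degradation of endogenous SPL10 transcripts. According to the depositor, the inverted repeat is driven by the UBI3 promoter. That promoter is not itself annotated in the feature table, but an unannotated stretch lies upstream of a TMV Ω leader that precedes the first arm. An octopine synthase terminator follows the second arm.

Transformed plants are selected with hygromycin, using a hygromycin phosphotransferase gene under an enhanced CaMV 35S promoter with a CaMV polyadenylation signal. A truncated bar (BlpR) fragment with a MAS terminator is also annotated and appears to be a remnant of an earlier backbone version. The associated publication concerns microRNA control of gene expression timing and patterning during plant embryogenesis, so the construct's use is SPL10 knockdown in that context.
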