Features (pLannotate 1.2.2; 26 found; start..end, strand, type, name):
     66..241     -  polyA_signal   CaMV poly(A) signal: cauliflower mosaic virus polyadenylation signal
    281..1306    -  CDS            HygR: hygromycin B phosphotransferase confers resistance to hygromycin
   1374..2049    -  promoter       CaMV 35S promoter (enhanced): cauliflower mosaic virus 35S promoter with a duplicated enhancer region
   3138..3192    +  misc_feature   TMV Ω: translational enhancer from the tobacco mosaic virus 5'-leader sequence (Gallie et al., 1988)
   3218..3238    +  protein_bind   attB1: mutant version of attB; core recombination site for the Gateway® BP reaction BP Clonase™
   3255..3908    +  CDS            SPL10 (fragment): SPL10_ARATH - Experimental evidence at transcript level: Swiss-Prot protein existence level 2. Trans-acting factor that binds specifically to the consensus nucleotide sequence 5'-TNCGTACAA-3'. From Arabidopsis thaliana (Mouse-ear cress).
   3922..3946    -  protein_bind   attB2: mutant version of attB; recombination site for the Gateway® BP reaction BP Clonase™
   3953..5301    +  intron         chsA intron: chsA; chalcone synthase A intron from Petunia hybrida
   5343..5363    +  protein_bind   attB2: mutant version of attB; core recombination site for the Gateway® BP reaction BP Clonase™
   5380..6033    -  CDS            SPL10 (fragment): SPL10_ARATH - Experimental evidence at transcript level: Swiss-Prot protein existence level 2. Trans-acting factor that binds specifically to the consensus nucleotide sequence 5'-TNCGTACAA-3'. From Arabidopsis thaliana (Mouse-ear cress).
   6050..6070    -  protein_bind   attB1: mutant version of attB; core recombination site for the Gateway® BP reaction BP Clonase™
   6091..6798    +  terminator     OCS terminator: octopine synthase terminator
   6799..6819    +  misc_feature   MCS (fragment): pUC18/19 multiple cloning site
   6822..6976    +  CDS            lacZα (fragment): LacZα fragment of β-galactosidase; lacZ fragment
   7042..7066    +  misc_feature   RB T-DNA repeat: right border repeat from nopaline C58 T-DNA
   7405..7806    +  CDS            Y4CG_SINFN (fragment): Protein inferred from homology: Swiss-Prot protein existence level 3. From Sinorhizobium fredii (strain NBRC 101917 / NGR234).
   8366..8995    +  CDS            pVS1 StaA: stability protein from the Pseudomonas plasmid pVS1 (Heeb et al., 2000)
   9428..10496   +  CDS            pVS1 RepA (fragment): replication protein from the Pseudomonas plasmid pVS1 (Heeb et al., 2000)
  10562..10756   +  rep_origin     pVS1 oriV: origin of replication for the Pseudomonas plasmid pVS1 (Heeb et al., 2000)
  10959..10998   +  CDS            rop (fragment): Rop protein, which maintains plasmids at low copy number; rop
  11100..11240   +  misc_feature   bom: basis of mobility region from pBR322
  11426..12014   -  rep_origin     ori: high-copy-number ColE1/pMB1/pBR322/pUC origin of replication
  12101..12895   -  CDS            KanR: aminoglycoside phosphotransferase; aphA-3; confers resistance to kanamycin
  13320..13344   +  misc_feature   LB T-DNA repeat: left border repeat from nopaline C58 T-DNA
  13430..13682   -  terminator     MAS terminator: mannopine synthase terminator
  13694..5       -  CDS            BlpR (fragment) (across the origin): phosphinothricin acetyltransferase; Streptomyces hygroscopicus bar; confers resistance to bialophos or phosphinothricin
>Addgene plasmid #27409 | UB13p::dsSPL10 v01 (SPL10-RNAi) | depositor full sequence | sequence record 12941 | Author sequence
GTACCACTTAATAACACATTGCGGACGTTTTTAATGTACTGAATTAACGCCGAATTAATTCGGGGGATCT
GGATTTTAGTACTGGATTTTGGTTTTAGGAATTAGAAATTTTATTGATAGAAGTATTTTACAAATACAAA
TACATACTAAGGGTTTCTTATATGCTCAACACATGAGCGAAACCCTATAGGAACCCTAATTCCCTTATCT
GGGAACTACTCACACATTCATTATGGAGAAACTCGAGCTTGTCGATCGACAGATCCGGTCGGCATCTACT
CTATTTCTTTGCCCTCGGACGAGTGCTGGGGCGTCGGTTTCCACTATCGGCGAGTACTTCTACACAGCCA
TCGGTCCAGACGGCCGCGCTTCTGCGGGCGATTTGTGTACGCCCGACAGTCCCGGCTCCGGATCGGACGA
TTGCGTCGCATCGACCCTGCGCCCAAGCTGCATCATCGAAATTGCCGTCAACCAAGCTCTGATAGAGTTG
GTCAAGACCAATGCGGAGCATATACGCCCGGAGTCGTGGCGATCCTGCAAGCTCCGGATGCCTCCGCTCG
AAGTAGCGCGTCTGCTGCTCCATACAAGCCAACCACGGCCTCCAGAAGAAGATGTTGGCGACCTCGTATT
GGGAATCCCCGAACATCGCCTCGCTCCAGTCAATGACCGCTGTTATGCGGCCATTGTCCGTCAGGACATT
GTTGGAGCCGAAATCCGCGTGCACGAGGTGCCGGACTTCGGGGCAGTCCTCGGCCCAAAGCATCAGCTCA
TCGAGAGCCTGCGCGACGGACGCACTGACGGTGTCGTCCATCACAGTTTGCCAGTGATACACATGGGGAT
CAGCAATCGCGCATATGAAATCACGCCATGTAGTGTATTGACCGATTCCTTGCGGTCCGAATGGGCCGAA
CCCGCTCGTCTGGCTAAGATCGGCCGCAGCGATCGCATCCATAGCCTCCGCGACCGGTTGTAGAACAGCG
GGCAGTTCGGTTTCAGGCAGGTCTTGCAACGTGACACCCTGTGAACGGCGGGAGATGCAATAGGTCAGGC
TCTCGCTAAACTCCCCAATGTCAAGCACTTCCGGAATCGGGAGCGCGGCCGATGCAAAGTGCCGATAAAC
ATAACGATCTTTGTAGAAACCATCGGCGCAGCTATTTACCCGCAGGACATATCCACGCCCTCCTACATCG
AAGCTGAAAGCACGAGATTCTTCGCCCTCCGAGAGCTGCATCAGGTCGGAGACGCTGTCGAACTTTTCGA
TCAGAAACTTCTCGACAGACGTCGCGGTGAGTTCAGGCTTTTTCATATCTCATTGCCCCCCGGGATCTGC
GAAAGCTCGAGAGAGATAGATTTGTAGAGAGAGACTGGTGATTTCAGCGTGTCCTCTCCAAATGAAATGA
ACTTCCTTATATAGAGGAAGGTCTTGCGAAGGATAGTGGGATTGTGCGTCATCCCTTACGTCAGTGGAGA
TATCACATCAATCCACTTGCTTTGAAGACGTGGTTGGAACGTCTTCTTTTTCCACGATGCTCCTCGTGGG
TGGGGGTCCATCTTTGGGACCACTGTCGGCAGAGGCATCTTGAACGATAGCCTTTCCTTTATCGCAATGA
TGGCATTTGTAGGTGCCACCTTCCTTTTCTACTGTCCTTTTGATGAAGTGACAGATAGCTGGGCAATGGA
ATCCGAGGAGGTTTCCCGATATTACCCTTTGTTGAAAAGTCTCAATAGCCCTTTGGTCTTCTGAGACTGT
ATCTTTGATATTCTTGGAGTAGACGAGAGTGTCGTGCTCCACCATGTTCACATCAATCCACTTGCTTTGA
AGACGTGGTTGGAACGTCTTCTTTTTCCACGATGCTCCTCGTGGGTGGGGGTCCATCTTTGGGACCACTG
TCGGCAGAGGCATCTTGAACGATAGCCTTTCCTTTATCGCAATGATGGCATTTGTAGGTGCCACCTTCCT
TTTCTACTGTCCTTTTGATGAAGTGACAGATAGCTGGGCAATGGAATCCGAGGAGGTTTCCCGATATTAC
CCTTTGTTGAAAAGTCTCAATAGCCCTTTGGTCTTCTGAGACTGTATCTTTGATATTCTTGGAGTAGACG
AGAGTGTCGTGCTCCACCATGTTGGCAAGCTGCTCTAGCCAATACGCAAACCCTCAGGGAGACGCACAGA
GTGGAGACGGACGTCCACCCCAAAGCACATACTTATCGATTTAAATTTCATCGAAGAGATTAATATCGAA
TAATCATATACATACTTTAAATACATAACAAATTTTAAATACATATATCTGGTATATAATTAATTTTTTA
AAGTCATGAAGTATGTATCAAATACACATATGGAAAAAATTAACTATTCATAATTTAAAAAATAGAAAAG
ATACATCTAGTGAAATTAGGTGCATGTATCAAATACATTAGGAAAAGGGCATATATCTTGATCTAGATAA
TTAACGATTTTGATTTATGTATAATTTCCAAATGAAGGTTTATATCTACTTCAGAGATAACAATATACTT
TTATCAGAACATTCAACAAAGTAACAACCAACTAGAGTGAAAAATACACATTGTTCTCTAAACATACAAA
ATTGAGAAAAGAATCTCAAAATTTAGAGAAACAAATCTGAATTTCTAGAAGAAAAAAATAATTATGCACT
TTGCTATTGCTCGAAAAATAAATGAAAGAAATTAGACTTTTTTAAAAGATGTTAGACTAGATATACTCAA
AAGCTATCAAAGGAGTAATATTCTTCTTACATTAAGTATTTTAGTTACAGTCCTGTAATTAAAGACACAT
TTTAGATTGTATCTAAACTTAAATGTATCTAGAATACATATATTTGAATGCATCATATACATGTATCCGA
CACACCAATTCTCATAAAAAGCGTAATATCCTAAACTAATTTATCCTTCAAGTCAACTTAAGCCCAATAT
ACATTTTCATCTCTAAAGGCCCAAGTGGCACAAAATGTCAGGCCCAATTACGAAGAAAAGGGCTTGTAAA
ACCCTAATAAAGTGGCACTGGCAGAGCTTACACTCTCATTCCATCAACAAAGAAACCCTAAAAGCCGCAG
CGCCACTGATTTCTCTCCTCCAGGCGAAGACTCGAGTATAAGAGCTCTATTTTTACAACAATTACCAACA
ACAACAAACAACAAACAACATTACAATTACATTTACAATTACCATGGGGCGCGCCCAATCGATGATTCAA
GTTTGTACAAAAAAGCAGGCTCCGAATTCGCCCTTTTGAAAAAGGTGAAGGAATTGAATCTATAGTTCCA
GATTTCTTAGGCTTTGAGAAAGTCAGTAGTGGCTCTGCTACTAGTTTCTGGCACACTGCCGTATCAAAAA
GCTCGCAGTCGACCTCTATCAACTCATCATCTCCCGAGGACAAACGATGCAATCTTGCATCACAAAGTTC
CCCTGGAGATTCTTCCAGCAACATAGATTTTCTCCAGGTGAAACCATCCACAGCTCTCGAGGTACCTATT
GCCTCAGCTGAATCAGATCTTTGTTTGAAACTAGGAAAGCGGACATACTCTGAAGAATTTTGGGGTAGGA
ACAATAATGACCTTTCAGCGGTTTCTATGAATTTGTTGACTCCATCTGTTGTTGCTCGGAAGAAAACCAA
ATCGTGTGGTCAGAGCATGCAAGTTCCGCGTTGCCAAATTGATGGCTGTGAGCTGGATCTCTCATCTTCT
AAGGATTATCATCGCAAGCATAGAGTCTGCGAAACGCATTCAAAGTGCCCAAAAGTTGTTGTGAGTGGCC
TGGAACGTCGTTTCTGCCAACAGTGTAGCAGGTTCCATGCTGTCTCAGAATTTGATGAAAAGAAACGAAG
CTGCCGCAAACGTCTTTCTCATCATAATGCAAGGCGTCGCAAGCCACAAGGAGTATTTAAGGGCGAATTC
GACCCAGCTTTCTTGTACAAAGTGGTAAATGTGTAAGAATTTCTTATGTTACATTATTACATTCAACGTT
TTATCTTAATTGGCTCTTCATTTGATTGAAATTTGACAATTATTTCTTGTTTTTTTTTTTGTCACACTCT
TTTTGGGTTGGGGTGGCCGACGAATTGTGGGAAGGTAGAAAGAGGGGAGGACTTTTGTTATACTCCATTA
GTAATTACTGTTTCCGTTTCAATTTATGTGACAATATTTCCTTTTTAGTCGGTTCCAAAAGAAAATGTCA
GCATTATAAACAATTTAATTTTGAAATTACAATTTTGCCATTAATAAAATGATTTACAACCACAAAAGTA
TCTATGAGCCTGTTTGGGTGGGCTTATAAGCAGCTTATTTTAAGTGGCTTATAAGTCAAAAAGTGACANT
TTTTGAGAAGTTAGAAAATCCTAACTTCTCAAAAAGTAGCTTTTAAGCCACTTATGACTTATAAGTCCAA
AAATTTTTAAGTTACCAAACATATATTAATGGGTTTATAAGCTTATAAGCCACTTTTAAGCTCACCCAAA
CGGGTTCTATGTCTCACTTTAGACTACAAATTTTAAAAGTCTTCATTTATTTCTTAATCTCCGTGGCGAG
TNAAACTATAACACATAAAGTGAAACGGAGGGAATAAGATGGAGTCATAAACTAATCCAAATCTATACTC
TCTCCGTTAATTTGTTTTTTAGTTTGATTTGGTACATTAATAAAACAGATTTTTCGAAGGTTATAAACAC
AGACAGATGTTTCCCAGCGAGCTAGCAAAATTCCAAGATTTCTGTCGAAAATTCGTGTGTTTCTAGCTAG
TACTTGATGTTATCTTTAACCTTTTAGTAATTTTTTGTCCTTTTCTTTCTATTTTTCATCTTACAATGAA
TTATGAGCAAGTTCCTTAAGTAGCATCACACGTGAGATGTTTTTTATGATATTGACTAAATCCAATCTTT
ACCATTCCTTAACTAGTAAAATACAACACATGTTAATTGATACATTGCTTAACACTGAGGTTAGAAAATT
TTAGAAATTAGTTGTCCAAATGCTTTGAAATTAGAAATCTTTAATCCCTTATTTTTTTTTAAAATGTTTT
TTCTCACTCCAAAGAAAGAGAAACTGACATGAAAGCTCAAAAGATCATGAATCTTACTAACTTTGTGGAA
CTAAATGTACATCAGAATGTTTCTGACATGTGAAAATGAAAGCTCTTAATTTTCTTCTTTTATTTATTGA
GGGTTTTTGCATGCTATGCATTCAATTTGAGTACTTTAAAGCACCTATAAACACTTACTTACACTTGCCT
TGGAGTTTATGTTTTAGTGTTTTCTTCACATCTTTTTTGGTCAATTTGCAGGTATTTGGATCCTAGGTGA
GTCTAGAGAGTTAATTAAGACCCCACTTTGTACAAGAAAGCTGGGTCGAATTCGCCCTTAAATACTCCTT
GTGGCTTGCGACGCCTTGCATTATGATGAGAAAGACGTTTGCGGCAGCTTCGTTTCTTTTCATCAAATTC
TGAGACAGCATGGAACCTGCTACACTGTTGGCAGAAACGACGTTCCAGGCCACTCACAACAACTTTTGGG
CACTTTGAATGCGTTTCGCAGACTCTATGCTTGCGATGATAATCCTTAGAAGATGAGAGATCCAGCTCAC
AGCCATCAATTTGGCAACGCGGAACTTGCATGCTCTGACCACACGATTTGGTTTTCTTCCGAGCAACAAC
AGATGGAGTCAACAAATTCATAGAAACCGCTGAAAGGTCATTATTGTTCCTACCCCAAAATTCTTCAGAG
TATGTCCGCTTTCCTAGTTTCAAACAAAGATCTGATTCAGCTGAGGCAATAGGTACCTCGAGAGCTGTGG
ATGGTTTCACCTGGAGAAAATCTATGTTGCTGGAAGAATCTCCAGGGGAACTTTGTGATGCAAGATTGCA
TCGTTTGTCCTCGGGAGATGATGAGTTGATAGAGGTCGACTGCGAGCTTTTTGATACGGCAGTGTGCCAG
AAACTAGTAGCAGAGCCACTACTGACTTTCTCAAAGCCTAAGAAATCTGGAACTATAGATTCAATTCCTT
CACCTTTTTCAAAAGGGCGAATTCGGAGCCTGCTTTTTTGTACAAACTTGCGGGACTAGTCCCTAGAGTC
CTGCTTTAATGAGATATGCGAGACGCCTATGATCGCATGATATTTGCTTTCAATTCTGTTGTGCACGTTG
TAAAAAACCTGAGCATGTGTAGCTCAGATCCTTACCGCCGGTTTCGGTTCATTCTAATGAATATATCACC
CGTTACTATCGTATTTTTATGAATAATATTCTCCGTTCAATTTACTGATTGTACCCTACTACTTATATGT
ACAATATTAAAATGAAAACAATATATTGTGCTGAATAGGTTTATAGCGACATCTATGATAGAGCGCCACA
ATAACAAACAATTGCGTTTTATTATTACAAATCCAATTTTAAAAAAAGCGGCAGAACCGGTCAAACCTAA
AAGACTGATTACATAAATCTTATTCAAATTTCAAAAGTGCCCCAGGGGCTAGTATCTACGACACACCGAG
CGGCGAACTAATAACGCTCACTGAAGGGAACTCCGGTTCCCCGCCGGCGCGCATGGGTGAGATTCCTTGA
AGTTGAGTATTGGCCGTCCGCTCTACCGAAAGTTACGGGCACCATTCAACCCGGTCCAGCACGGCGGCCG
GGTAACCGACTTGCTGCCCCGAGAATTATGCAGCATTTTTTTGGTGTATGTGGGCCCCAAATGAAGTGCA
GGTCAAACCTTGACAGTGACGACAAATCGTTGGGCGGGTCCAGGGCGAATTTTGCGACAACATGTCGAGG
CTCAGCAGGACCTGCAGGCATGCAAGCTTGGCACTGGCCGTCGTTTTACAACGTCGTGACTGGGAAAACC
CTGGCGTTACCCAACTTAATCGCCTTGCAGCACATCCCCCTTTCGCCAGCTGGCGTAATAGCGAAGAGGC
CCGCACCGATCGCCCTTCCCAACAGTTGCGCAGCCTGAATGGCGAATGCTAGAGCAGCTTGAGCTTGGAT
CAGATTGTCGTTTCCCGCCTTCAGTTTAAACTATCAGTGTTTGACAGGATATATTGGCGGGTAAACCTAA
GAGAAAAGAGCGTTTATTAGAATAACGGATATTTAAAAGGGCGTGAAAAGGTTTATCCGTTCGTCCATTT
GTATGTGCATGCCAACCACAGGGTTCCCCTCGGGATCAAAGTACTTTGATCCAACCCCTCCGCTGCTATA
GTGCAGTCGGCTTCTGACGTTCAGTGCAGCCGTCTTCTGAAAACGACATGTCGCACAAGTCCTAAGTTAC
GCGACAGGCTGCCGCCCTGCCCTTTTCCTGGCGTTTTCTTGTCGCGTGTTTTAGTCGCATAAAGTAGAAT
ACTTGCGACTAGAACCGGAGACATTACGCCATGAACAAGAGCGCCGCCGCTGGCCTGCTGGGCTATGCCC
GCGTCAGCACCGACGACCAGGACTTGACCAACCAACGGGCCGAACTGCACGCGGCCGGCTGCACCAAGCT
GTTTTCCGAGAAGATCACCGGCACCAGGCGCGACCGCCCGGAGCTGGCCAGGATGCTTGACCACCTACGC
CCTGGCGACGTTGTGACAGTGACCAGGCTAGACCGCCTGGCCCGCAGCACCCGCGACCTACTGGACATTG
CCGAGCGCATCCAGGAGGCCGGCGCGGGCCTGCGTAGCCTGGCAGAGCCGTGGGCCGACACCACCACGCC
GGCCGGCCGCATGGTGTTGACCGTGTTCGCCGGCATTGCCGAGTTCGAGCGTTCCCTAATCATCGACCGC
ACCCGGAGCGGGCGCGAGGCCGCCAAGGCCCGAGGCGTGAAGTTTGGCCCCCGCCCTACCCTCACCCCGG
CACAGATCGCGCACGCCCGCGAGCTGATCGACCAGGAAGGCCGCACCGTGAAAGAGGCGGCTGCACTGCT
TGGCGTGCATCGCTCGACCCTGTACCGCGCACTTGAGCGCAGCGAGGAAGTGACGCCCACCGAGGCCAGG
CGGCGCGGTGCCTTCCGTGAGGACGCATTGACCGAGGCCGACGCCCTGGCGGCCGCCGAGAATGAACGCC
AAGAGGAACAAGCATGAAACCGCACCAGGACGGCCAGGACGAACCGTTTTTCATTACCGAAGAGATCGAG
GCGGAGATGATCGCGGCCGGGTACGTGTTCGAGCCGCCCGCGCACGTCTCAACCGTGCGGCTGCATGAAA
TCCTGGCCGGTTTGTCTGATGCCAAGCTGGCGGCCTGGCCGGCCAGCTTGGCCGCTGAAGAAACCGAGCG
CCGCCGTCTAAAAAGGTGATGTGTATTTGAGTAAAACAGCTTGCGTCATGCGGTCGCTGCGTATATGATG
CGATGAGTAAATAAACAAATACGCAAGGGGAACGCATGAAGGTTATCGCTGTACTTAACCAGAAAGGCGG
GTCAGGCAAGACGACCATCGCAACCCATCTAGCCCGCGCCCTGCAACTCGCCGGGGCCGATGTTCTGTTA
GTCGATTCCGATCCCCAGGGCAGTGCCCGCGATTGGGCGGCCGTGCGGGAAGATCAACCGCTAACCGTTG
TCGGCATCGACCGCCCGACGATTGACCGCGACGTGAAGGCCATCGGCCGGCGCGACTTCGTAGTGATCGA
CGGAGCGCCCCAGGCGGCGGACTTGGCTGTGTCCGCGATCAAGGCAGCCGACTTCGTGCTGATTCCGGTG
CAGCCAAGCCCTTACGACATATGGGCCACCGCCGACCTGGTGGAGCTGGTTAAGCAGCGCATTGAGGTCA
CGGATGGAAGGCTACAAGCGGCCTTTGTCGTGTCGCGGGCGATCAAAGGCACGCGCATCGGCGGTGAGGT
TGCCGAGGCGCTGGCCGGGTACGAGCTGCCCATTCTTGAGTCCCGTATCACGCAGCGCGTGAGCTACCCA
GGCACTGCCGCCGCCGGCACAACCGTTCTTGAATCAGAACCCGAGGGCGACGCTGCCCGCGAGGTCCAGG
CGCTGGCCGCTGAAATTAAATCAAAACTCATTTGAGTTAATGAGGTAAAGAGAAAATGAGCAAAAGCACA
AACACGCTAAGTGCCGGCCGTCCGAGCGCACGCAGCAGCAAGGCTGCAACGTTGGCCAGCCTGGCAGACA
CGCCAGCCATGAAGCGGGTCAACTTTCAGTTGCCGGCGGAGGATCACACCAAGCTGAAGATGTACGCGGT
ACGCCAAGGCAAGACCATTACCGAGCTGCTATCTGAATACATCGCGCAGCTACCAGAGTAAATGAGCAAA
TGAATAAATGAGTAGATGAATTTTAGCGGCTAAAGGAGGCGGCATGGAAAATCAAGAACAACCAGGCACC
GACGCCGTGGAATGCCCCATGTGTGGAGGAACGGGCGGTTGGCCAGGCGTAAGCGGCTGGGTTGTCTGCC
GGCCCTGCAATGGCACTGGAACCCCCAAGCCCGAGGAATCGGCGTGACGGTCGCAAACCATCCGGCCCGG
TACAAATCGGCGCGGCGCTGGGTGATGACCTGGTGGAGAAGTTGAAGGCCGCGCAGGCCGCCCAGCGGCA
ACGCATCGAGGCAGAAGCACGCCCCGGTGAATCGTGGCAAGCGGCCGCTGATCGAATCCGCAAAGAATCC
CGGCAACCGCCGGCAGCCGGTGCGCCGTCGATTAGGAAGCCGCCCAAGGGCGACGAGCAACCAGATTTTT
TCGTTCCGATGCTCTATGACGTGGGCACCCGCGATAGTCGCAGCATCATGGACGTGGCCGTTTTCCGTCT
GTCGAAGCGTGACCGACGAGCTGGCGAGGTGATCCGCTACGAGCTTCCAGACGGGCACGTAGAGGTTTCC
GCAGGGCCGGCCGGCATGGCCAGTGTGTGGGATTACGACCTGGTACTGATGGCGGTTTCCCATCTAACCG
AATCCATGAACCGATACCGGGAAGGGAAGGGAGACAAGCCCGGCCGCGTGTTCCGTCCACACGTTGCGGA
CGTACTCAAGTTCTGCCGGCGAGCCGATGGCGGAAAGCAGAAAGACGACCTGGTAGAAACCTGCATTCGG
TTAAACACCACGCACGTTGCCATGCAGCGTACGAAGAAGGCCAAGAACGGCCGCCTGGTGACGGTATCCG
AGGGTGAAGCCTTGATTAGCCGCTACAAGATCGTAAAGAGCGAAACCGGGCGGCCGGAGTACATCGAGAT
CGAGCTAGCTGATTGGATGTACCGCGAGATCACAGAAGGCAAGAACCCGGACGTGCTGACGGTTCACCCC
GATTACTTTTTGATCGATCCCGGCATCGGCCGTTTTCTCTACCGCCTGGCACGCCGCGCCGCAGGCAAGG
CAGAAGCCAGATGGTTGTTCAAGACGATCTACGAACGCAGTGGCAGCGCCGGAGAGTTCAAGAAGTTCTG
TTTCACCGTGCGCAAGCTGATCGGGTCAAATGACCTGCCGGAGTACGATTTGAAGGAGGAGGCGGGGCAG
GCTGGCCCGATCCTAGTCATGCGCTACCGCAACCTGATCGAGGGCGAAGCATCCGCCGGTTCCTAATGTA
CGGAGCAGATGCTAGGGCAAATTGCCCTAGCAGGGGAAAAAGGTCGAAAAGGTCTCTTTCCTGTGGATAG
CACGTACATTGGGAACCCAAAGCCGTACATTGGGAACCGGAACCCGTACATTGGGAACCCAAAGCCGTAC
ATTGGGAACCGGTCACACATGTAAGTGACTGATATAAAAGAGAAAAAAGGCGATTTTTCCGCCTAAAACT
CTTTAAAACTTATTAAAACTCTTAAAACCCGCCTGGCCTGTGCATAACTGTCTGGCCAGCGCACAGCCGA
AGAGCTGCAAAAAGCGCCTACCCTTCGGTCGCTGCGCTCCCTACGCCCCGCCGCTTCGCGTCGGCCTATC
GCGGCCGCTGGCCGCTCAAAAATGGCTGGCCTACGGCCAGGCAATCTACCAGGGCGCGGACAAGCCGCGC
CGTCGCCACTCGACCGCCGGCGCCCACATCAAGGCACCCTGCCTCGCGCGTTTCGGTGATGACGGTGAAA
ACCTCTGACACATGCAGCTCCCGGAGACGGTCACAGCTTGTCTGTAAGCGGATGCCGGGAGCAGACAAGC
CCGTCAGGGCGCGTCAGCGGGTGTTGGCGGGTGTCGGGGCGCAGCCATGACCCAGTCACGTAGCGATAGC
GGAGTGTATACTGGCTTAACTATGCGGCATCAGAGCAGATTGTACTGAGAGTGCACCATATGCGGTGTGA
AATACCGCACAGATGCGTAAGGAGAAAATACCGCATCAGGCGCTCTTCCGCTTCCTCGCTCACTGACTCG
CTGCGCTCGGTCGTTCGGCTGCGGCGAGCGGTATCAGCTCACTCAAAGGCGGTAATACGGTTATCCACAG
AATCAGGGGATAACGCAGGAAAGAACATGTGAGCAAAAGGCCAGCAAAAGGCCAGGAACCGTAAAAAGGC
CGCGTTGCTGGCGTTTTTCCATAGGCTCCGCCCCCCTGACGAGCATCACAAAAATCGACGCTCAAGTCAG
AGGTGGCGAAACCCGACAGGACTATAAAGATACCAGGCGTTTCCCCCTGGAAGCTCCCTCGTGCGCTCTC
CTGTTCCGACCCTGCCGCTTACCGGATACCTGTCCGCCTTTCTCCCTTCGGGAAGCGTGGCGCTTTCTCA
TAGCTCACGCTGTAGGTATCTCAGTTCGGTGTAGGTCGTTCGCTCCAAGCTGGGCTGTGTGCACGAACCC
CCCGTTCAGCCCGACCGCTGCGCCTTATCCGGTAACTATCGTCTTGAGTCCAACCCGGTAAGACACGACT
TATCGCCACTGGCAGCAGCCACTGGTAACAGGATTAGCAGAGCGAGGTATGTAGGCGGTGCTACAGAGTT
CTTGAAGTGGTGGCCTAACTACGGCTACACTAGAAGGACAGTATTTGGTATCTGCGCTCTGCTGAAGCCA
GTTACCTTCGGAAAAAGAGTTGGTAGCTCTTGATCCGGCAAACAAACCACCGCTGGTAGCGGTGGTTTTT
TTGTTTGCAAGCAGCAGATTACGCGCAGAAAAAAAGGATCTCAAGAAGATCCTTTGATCTTTTCTACGGG
GTCTGACGCTCAGTGGAACGAAAACTCACGTTAAGGGATTTTGGTCATGCATTCTAGGTACTAAAACAAT
TCATCCAGTAAAATATAATATTTTATTTTCTCCCAATCAGGCTTGATCCCCAGTAAGTCAAAAAATAGCT
CGACATACTGTTCTTCCCCGATATCCTCCCTGATCGACCGGACGCAGAAGGCAATGTCATACCACTTGTC
CGCCCTGCCGCTTCTCCCAAGATCAATAAAGCCACTTACTTTGCCATCTTTCACAAAGATGTTGCTGTCT
CCCAGGTCGCCGTGGGAAAAGACAAGTTCCTCTTCGGGCTTTTCCGTCTTTAAAAAATCATACAGCTCGC
GCGGATCTTTAAATGGAGTGTCTTCTTCCCAGTTTTCGCAATCCACATCGGCCAGATCGTTATTCAGTAA
GTAATCCAATTCGGCTAAGCGGCTGTCTAAGCTATTCGTATAGGGACAATCCGATATGTCGATGGAGTGA
AAGAGCCTGATGCACTCCGCATACAGCTCGATAATCTTTTCAGGGCTTTGTTCATCTTCATACTCTTCCG
AGCAAAGGACGCCATCGGCCTCACTCATGAGCAGATTGCTCCAGCCATCATGCCGTTCAAAGTGCAGGAC
CTTTGGAACAGGCAGCTTTCCTTCCAGCCATAGCATCATGTCCTTTTCCCGTTCCACATCATAGGTGGTC
CCTTTATACCGGCTGTCCGTCATTTTTAAATATAGGTTTTCATTTTCTCCCACCAGCTTATATACCTTAG
CAGGAGACATTCCTTCCGTATCTTTTACGCAGCGGTATTTTTCGATCAGTTTTTTCAATTCCGGTGATAT
TCTCATTTTAGCCATTTATTATTTCCTTCCTCTTTTCTACAGTATTTAAAGATACCCCAAGAAGCTAATT
ATAACAAGACGAACTCCAATTCACTGTTCCTTGCATTCTAAAACCTTAAATACCAGAAAACAGCTTTTTC
AAAGTTGTTTTCAAAGTTGGCGTATAACATAGTATCGACGGAGCCGATTTTGAAACCGCGGTGATCACAG
GCAGCAACGCTCTGTCATCGTTACAATCAACATGCTACCCTCCGCGAGATCATCCGTGTTTCAAACCCGG
CAGCTTAGTTGCCGTTCTTCCGAATAGCATCGGTAACATGAGCAAAGTCTGCCGCCTTACAACGGCTCTC
CCGCTGACGCCGTCCCGGACTGATGGGCTGCCTGTATCGAGTGGTGATTTTGTGCCGAGCTGCCGGTCGG
GGAGCTGTTGGCTGGCTGGTGGCAGGATATATTGTGGTGTAAACAAATTGACGCTTAGACAACTTAATAA
CACATTGCGGACGTTTTTAATGTACTGAATTAACGCCGAATTAATTCGAGCTCGGATCTGATAATTTATT
TGAAAATTCATAAGAAAAGCAAACGTTACATGAATTGATGAAACAATACAAAGACAGATAAAGCCACGCA
CATTTAGGATATTGGCCGAGATTACTGAATATTGAGTAAGATCACGGAATTTCTGACAGGAGCATGTCTT
CAATTCAGCCCAAATGGCAGTTGAAATACTCAAACCGCCCCATATGCAGGAGCGGATCATTCATTGTTTG
TTTGGTTGCCTTTGCCAACATGGGAGTCCAAGATTCTGCAGTTAGATCTCGGTGACGGGCAGGACCGGAC
GGGGCG
