>Addgene plasmid #27409 | UB13p::dsSPL10 v01 (SPL10-RNAi) | addgene partial sequence | sequence record 33768 | 27409 with M13-for20
ATGTTGTCGCAAAATTCGCCCTGGACCCGCCCAACGATTTGTCGTCACTGTCAAGGTTTGACCTGCACTT
CATTTGGGGCCCACATACACCAAAAAAATGCTGCATAATTCTCGGGGCAGCAAGTCGGTTACCCGGCCGC
CGTGCTGGACCGGGTTGAATGGTGCCCGTAACTTTCGGTAGAGCGGACGGCCAATACTCAACTTCAAGGA
ATCTCACCCATGCGCGCCGGCGGGGAACCGGAGTTCCCTTCAGTGAGCGTTATTAGTTCGCCGCTCGGTG
TGTCGTAGATACTAGCCCCTGGGGCACTTTTGAAATTTGAATAAGATTTATGTAATCAGTCTTTTAGGTT
TGACCGGTTCTGCCGCTTTTTTTAAAATTGGATTTGTAATAATAAAACGCAATTGTTTGTTATTGTGGCG
CTCTATCATAGATGTCGCTATAAACCTATTCAGCACAATATATTGTTTTCATTTTAATATTGTACATATA
AGTAGTAGGGTACAATCAGTAAATTGAACGGAGAATATTATTCATAAAAATACGATAGTAACGGGTGATA
TATTCATTAGAATGAACCGAAACCGGCGGTAAGGATCTGAGCTACACATGCTCAGGTTTTTTACAACGTG
CACAACAGAATTGAAAGCAAATATCATGCGATCATAGGCGTCTCGCATATCTCATTAAAGCAGGACTCTA
GGGACTAGTCCCATCAACAAGTTTGTACAAAAAAGCAGGCTCCGAATTTCNCCCTTTGAAAAAGGTGAAG
GAATTGA
